Addgene plasmid #41029: pUG6SP-tTA
Depositing lab: Michael Nick Boddy. Depositing organization: Scripps California (The Scripps Research Institute). Publication: A new versatile system for rapid control of gene expression in the fission yeast Schizosaccharomyces pombe. Zilio N, Wehrkamp-Richter S, Boddy MN. Yeast. 2012 Aug 29. doi: 10.1002/yea.2920. PubMed 22968950.
Backbone
  Vector backbone: pUG6-tTA
  Selectable markers: G418
Growth in bacteria
  Bacterial resistance: Ampicillin, 100 μg/mL
  Growth temperature: 37°C
  Growth strain: DH5alpha
  Copy number: Unknown
Gene/Insert
  Gene/Insert name: tTA (tetR-VP16)
Terms and licenses: Academic/Nonprofit Terms; Industry Terms: Not Available to Industry
How to cite: pUG6SP-tTA was a gift from Michael Nick Boddy (Addgene plasmid # 41029 ; http://n2t.net/addgene:41029 ; RRID:Addgene_41029)
