[The description below was written by a language model from this plasmid's Addgene catalogue record and pLannotate feature annotations shown in this document.]
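Description:
pUG6SP-tTA is a 7,443 bp E. coli-propagated plasmid built on the pUG6-tTA backbone and designed to introduce the tetracycline-controlled transactivator into the fission yeast Schizosaccharomyces pombe. In bacteria it is maintained through a high-copy ColE1/pUC-type origin and selected with ampicillin via the bla (AmpR) gene and its own promoter. No yeast replication origin is annotated, which is consistent with the pUG6 family's usual role as an integrative or cassette-template vector, although the record does not spell out how the plasmid is delivered or where it integrates.

The yeast-selectable element is a kanMX cassette conferring G418 resistance, flanked by two loxP sites in the same orientation, so that the marker can be excised by Cre recombinase after selection and reused. Immediately downstream lies the payload: the tTA coding sequence, a fusion of the TetR repressor with the activation domain of herpes simplex virus VP16, placed behind the human CMV immediate early enhancer and promoter. In a Tet-Off arrangement, tTA binds tet-responsive elements and activates transcription only when tetracycline or doxycycline is absent, so adding the drug shuts off target gene expression. A stretch of roughly 1.5 kb downstream of tTA carries no meaningful annotation, so its contents (for instance, a terminator or targeting sequence) cannot be stated from the record. T7 and SP6 promoters flank the cassette region. The short p10, bom, rop and lacI fragments are probably backbone remnants or spurious matches rather than functional parts. The associated publication describes a system for rapid control of gene expression in S. pombe, for which this plasmid supplies the transactivator component.
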