Features (pLannotate 1.2.2; 15 found; start..end, strand, type, name):
     45..63      +  promoter       T7 promoter: promoter for bacteriophage T7 RNA polymerase
    117..150     +  protein_bind   loxP: Cre-mediated recombination occurs in the 8-bp core sequence (GCATACAT). Cre recombinase
    213..1569    -  gene           kanMX: yeast selectable marker conferring kanamycin resistance (Wach et al., 1994)
   1624..1657    +  protein_bind   loxP: Cre-mediated recombination occurs in the 8-bp core sequence (GCATACAT). Cre recombinase
   1763..2142    +  enhancer       CMV enhancer: human cytomegalovirus immediate early enhancer
   2143..2346    +  promoter       CMV promoter: human cytomegalovirus (CMV) immediate early promoter
   2452..3459    +  CDS            tTA: tetracycline-controlled transactivator, comprising a fusion of the tetracycline repressor TetR with the C-terminal activation domain of herpes simplex virus VP16 In the Tet-Off® system, tTA binds to the Tet-responsive element and stimulates transcription only in the absence of tetracycline or doxycycline.
   4915..4931    +  promoter       p10 promoter (fragment): baculovirus promoter for expression in insect cells
   5142..5160    -  promoter       SP6 promoter: promoter for bacteriophage SP6 RNA polymerase
   5223..5274    -  misc_feature   bom (fragment): basis of mobility region from pBR322
   5376..5411    -  CDS            rop (fragment): Rop protein, which maintains plasmids at low copy number; rop
   5506..5610    +  promoter       AmpR promoter: bla
   5611..6471    +  CDS            AmpR: β-lactamase; bla; confers resistance to ampicillin, carbenicillin, and related antibiotics
   6642..7230    +  rep_origin     ori: high-copy-number ColE1/pMB1/pBR322/pUC origin of replication
   7413..23      +  CDS            lacI (fragment) (across the origin): lac repressor; lacI; The lac repressor binds to the lac operator to inhibit transcription in E. coli. This inhibition can be relieved by adding lactose or isopropyl-β-D-thiogalactopyranoside (IPTG).
>Addgene plasmid #41029 | pUG6SP-tTA | depositor full sequence | sequence record 54339 | pUG6SP-tTA sequence 7443 bps
CGTTGGCCGATTCATTAATGCAGGTTAACCTGGCTTATCGAAATTAATACGACTCACTATAGGGAGACCG
GCAGATCCGCGGCCGCATAGGCCACTAGTGGATCTGATATCACCTAATAACTTCGTATAGCATACATTAT
ACGAAGTTATATTAAGGGTTCTCGAGAGCTCGTTTTCGACACTGGATGGCGGCGTTAGTATCGAATCGAC
AGCAGTATAGCGACCAGCATTCACATACGATTGACGCATGATATTACTTTCTGCGCACTTAACTTCGCAT
CTGGGCAGATGATGTCGAGGCGAAAAAAAATATAAATCACGCTAACATTTGATTAAAATAGAACAACTAC
AATATAAAAAAACTATACAAATGACAAGTTCTTGAAAACAAGAATCTTTTTATTGTCAGTACTGATTAGA
AAAACTCATCGAGCATCAAATGAAACTGCAATTTATTCATATCAGGATTATCAATACCATATTTTTGAAA
AAGCCGTTTCTGTAATGAAGGAGAAAACTCACCGAGGCAGTTCCATAGGATGGCAAGATCCTGGTATCGG
TCTGCGATTCCGACTCGTCCAACATCAATACAACCTATTAATTTCCCCTCGTCAAAAATAAGGTTATCAA
GTGAGAAATCACCATGAGTGACGACTGAATCCGGTGAGAATGGCAAAAGCTTATGCATTTCTTTCCAGAC
TTGTTCAACAGGCCAGCCATTACGCTCGTCATCAAAATCACTCGCATCAACCAAACCGTTATTCATTCGT
GATTGCGCCTGAGCGAGACGAAATACGCGATCGCTGTTAAAAGGACAATTACAAACAGGAATCGAATGCA
ACCGGCGCAGGAACACTGCCAGCGCATCAACAATATTTTCACCTGAATCAGGATATTCTTCTAATACCTG
GAATGCTGTTTTGCCGGGGATCGCAGTGGTGAGTAACCATGCATCATCAGGAGTACGGATAAAATGCTTG
ATGGTCGGAAGAGGCATAAATTCCGTCAGCCAGTTTAGTCTGACCATCTCATCTGTAACATCATTGGCAA
CGCTACCTTTGCCATGTTTCAGAAACAACTCTGGCGCATCGGGCTTCCCATACAATCGATAGATTGTCGC
ACCTGATTGCCCGACATTATCGCGAGCCCATTTATACCCATATAAATCAGCATCCATGTTGGAATTTAAT
CGCGGCCTCGAAACGTGAGTCTTTTCCTTACCCATGGTTGTTTATGTTCGGATGTGATGTGAGAACTGTA
TCCTAGCAAGATTTTAAAAGGAAGTATATGAAAGAAGAACCTCAGTGGCAAATCCTAACCTTTTATATTT
CTCTACAGGGGCGCGGCGTGGGGACAATTCAACGCGTCTGTGAGGGGAGCGTTTCCCTGCTCGCAGGTCT
GCAGCGAGGAGCCGTAATTTTTGCTTCGCGCCGTGCGGCCATCAAAATGTATGGATGCAAATGATTATAC
ATGGGGATGTATGGGCTAAATGTACGGGCGACAGTCACATCATGCCCCTGAGCTGCGCACGTCAAGACTG
TCAAGGAGGGTATTCTGGGCCTCCATGTCGCTGGCCGGGTGACCCGGCGGGGACGAGGCAAGCTAAACAG
ATCTCTAGACCTAATAACTTCGTATAGCATACATTATACGAAGTTATATTAAGGGTTGTCGACGCTCGAG
GAGCTTGGCCCATTGCATACGTTGTATCCATATCATAATATGTACATTTATATTGGCTCATGTCCAACAT
TACCGCCATGTTGACATTGATTATTGACTAGTTATTAATAGTAATCAATTACGGGGTCATTAGTTCATAG
CCCATATATGGAGTTCCGCGTTACATAACTTACGGTAAATGGCCCGCCTGGCTGACCGCCCAACGACCCC
CGCCCATTGACGTCAATAATGACGTATGTTCCCATAGTAACGCCAATAGGGACTTTCCATTGACGTCAAT
GGGTGGAGTATTTACGGTAAACTGCCCACTTGGCAGTACATCAAGTGTATCATATGCCAAGTACGCCCCC
TATTGACGTCAATGACGGTAAATGGCCCGCCTGGCATTATGCCCAGTACATGACCTTATGGGACTTTCCT
ACTTGGCAGTACATCTACGTATTAGTCATCGCTATTACCATGGTGATGCGGTTTTGGCAGTACATCAATG
GGCGTGGATAGCGGTTTGACTCACGGGGATTTCCAAGTCTCCACCCCATTGACGTCAATGGGAGTTTGTT
TTGGCACCAAAATCAACGGGACTTTCCAAAATGTCGTAACAACTCCGCCCCATTGACGCAAATGGGCGGT
AGGCGTGTACGGTGGGAGGTCTATATAAGCAGAGCTCGTTTAGTGAACCGTCAGATCGCCTGGAGACGCC
ATCCACGCTGTTTTGACCTCCATAGAAGACACCGGGACCGATCCAGCCTCCGCGGCCCCGAATTAATTCA
TATGTCTAGATTAGATAAAAGTAAAGTGATTAACAGCGCATTAGAGCTGCTTAATGAGGTCGGAATCGAA
GGTTTAACAACCCGTAAACTCGCCCAGAAGCTAGGTGTAGAGCAGCCTACATTGTATTGGCATGTAAAAA
ATAAGCGGGCTTTGCTCGACGCCTTAGCCATTGAGATGTTAGATAGGCACCATACTCACTTTTGCCCTTT
AGAAGGGGAAAGCTGGCAAGATTTTTTACGTAATAACGCTAAAAGTTTTAGATGTGCTTTACTAAGTCAT
CGCGATGGAGCAAAAGTACATTTAGGTACACGGCCTACAGAAAAACAGTATGAAACTCTCGAAAATCAAT
TAGCCTTTTTATGCCAACAAGGTTTTTCACTAGAGAATGCATTATATGCACTCAGCGCTGTGGGGCATTT
TACTTTAGGTTGCGTATTGGAAGATCAAGAGCATCAAGTCGCTAAAGAAGAAAGGGAAACACCTACTACT
GATAGTATGCCGCCATTATTACGACAAGCTATCGAATTATTTGATCACCAAGGTGCAGAGCCAGCCTTCT
TATTCGGCCTTGAATTGATCATATGCGGATTAGAAAAACAACTTAAATGTGAAAGTGGGTCCGCGTACAG
CCGCGCGCGTACGAAAAACAATTACGGGTCTACCATCGAGGGCCTGCTCGATCTCCCGGACGACGACGCC
CCCGAAGAGGCGGGGCTGGCGGCTCCGCGCCTGTCCTTTCTCCCCGCGGGACACACGCGCAGACTGTCGA
CGGCCCCCCCGACCGATGTCAGCCTGGGGGACGAGCTCCACTTAGACGGCGAGGACGTGGCGATGGCGCA
TGCCGACGCGCTAGACGATTTCGATCTGGACATGTTGGGGGACGGGGATTCCCCGGGTCCGGGATTTACC
CCCCACGACTCCGCCCCCTACGGCGCTCTGGATATGGCCGACTTCGAGTTTGAGCAGATGTTTACCGATG
CCCTTGGAATTGACGAGTACGGTGGGTAGGGGGCGCGAGGATCGTAATAAGCTTCGACCTGCAGCGTACG
AAGCTTCAGCTGGGGTAAAAGGAATGTCTCCCTTGCCAGTACTGCTAGGGTTTTTCTTTCAAACTATGGA
AGCCCATTCAAGCTGCATATTACGATTTTGTTTTTCGCTTTTAGAAAGTGGTTTAGATGAGATAATAGAA
AAATTCTTGATCTCCGACAACGAGTACTTTTATTTTTTTTGCTAATCACTTTACTCAATATTAGCTCGAA
ATCGTAGAAACGTAGACGGGTGCGGGATACCGAGTGGTGTAGTTAAGAATTTTTATAAACCACGTGGCCC
AAAAATATGAACCCAAAACGTTTATACATGAGTATACTTTAAGAAGGCTATACCCCTTCGTGTTAGATGT
AGTTTTAGCTACCCAACCCGAGTCTATGAGCTTGACTTCAGATGTAGAAGGCATTAAATCGTTTTGAATA
TTAATTAAAAAACGATGAAAATTAAATATTTAAAAGCAATCATACGCTGAAAATTTAGTGCTGTGGCTAA
TCCTTCAACATGGAAATGCCATAAAAGTGACTTTGACAAAAAAAAAAGTATATACAGGTAGTAAACTCAT
CTACTTCATTGACTTTGTTTACAGCATGTGGAAGGAGGAATATTTATTGCTAAATCGTAGTTTAACATTC
AATAAGTAATACTATTGAAATTCGACAAGATTGGCCGCATGGATGAAAAAGAGGCATTTTGCTTTGGGAG
AATTAGTTCAAATTAGAACTGAAAAAAAAAACTTTACGAGGCAAAAATGTCGGATTGAGATCGTAAAAGT
TCGCTCGTCGTCTTTTGCTTTGTGATTGTTTTCATGGATACATCTTGCTGGATATTTAAATTTTAGTACT
ATGTATAAGATATTCTATAAATGTTTTATCACCCAAACCTGTTAGCGCCTTCTTAATTCTATTCAATCTG
GCTTTTGCTCTGAGACTACTTCTTGGACTTTCACTACTTGTTAGTTATACGGAATTTGTGTAATTAGAAG
TGAAATAATCCTTTCTATTAGTAATGCGAGCTCCTTGATTTATACATGAAAGCATTCTTTTGAAACAATA
TTTTGTTTTCTATTTGATTTCGCGTTGAATAGTCCCAATGACCCTGATGAGACAAAAGCACTTATCATAA
AATTTATTATCTAAGATAATCTCGTTAAAAAAAAAAAAAAAAAAAAAAAAAAAAAAAATTTGGCAAGAAG
CCCTTCTCTTTCGTTAAAACTTGTTTCGCTTTATGCAATACTGTAAGTGTAAGCTTGTAATATAGCGAAT
CTGTGAACTCATTGTTCATTTCATGGTAGTTGTTGATTTCACAAGCATGCTGAGTTATCAATATAGTAAC
ACAATTGGTTTTATTTCAGCTCGCTTGAATATAGTGTCAAGAGATAATTGAATAAACAAAAAAAATAACT
ACACGTTTTTTAGATACATTTTATTTACAATGTATTGGTTCTTTAAAGAATGGGTGGTAAATAAAAAAAA
TATTACAAGGTCGAAAAAAATTCATCCCTTTTCATTAGTTCTATAATTAAATGCTAAACCCATGAATATT
CTTTTACTGCTAATCAATTAACGATTTTGGTATTTAAAAGCTATTGCTGATAAGTATTCTGACGTTCTGT
ATCAATATTACCATGCAGCTGGCGGCCGCGTTCTATAGTGTCACCTAAATCGTATGTGTATGATACATAA
GGTTATGTATTAATTGTAGCCGCGTTCTAACGACAATATGTCCATATGGTGCACTCTCAGTACAATCTGC
TCTGATGCCGCATAGTTAAGCCAGCCCCGACACCCGCCAACACCCGCTGACGCGCCCTGACGGGCTTGTC
TGCTCCCGGCATCCGCTTACAGACAAGCTGTGACCGTCTCCGGGAGCTGCATGTGTCAGAGGTTTTCACC
GTCATCACCGAAACGCGCGAGACGAAAGGGCCTCGTGATACGCCTATTTTTATAGGTTAATGTCATGATA
ATAATGGTTTCTTAGACGTCAGGTGGCACTTTTCGGGGAAATGTGCGCGGAACCCCTATTTGTTTATTTT
TCTAAATACATTCAAATATGTATCCGCTCATGAGACAATAACCCTGATAAATGCTTCAATAATATTGAAA
AAGGAAGAGTATGAGTATTCAACATTTCCGTGTCGCCCTTATTCCCTTTTTTGCGGCATTTTGCCTTCCT
GTTTTTGCTCACCCAGAAACGCTGGTGAAAGTAAAAGATGCTGAAGATCAGTTGGGTGCACGAGTGGGTT
ACATCGAACTGGATCTCAACAGCGGTAAGATCCTTGAGAGTTTTCGCCCCGAAGAACGTTTTCCAATGAT
GAGCACTTTTAAAGTTCTGCTATGTGGCGCGGTATTATCCCGTATTGACGCCGGGCAAGAGCAACTCGGT
CGCCGCATACACTATTCTCAGAATGACTTGGTTGAGTACTCACCAGTCACAGAAAAGCATCTTACGGATG
GCATGACAGTAAGAGAATTATGCAGTGCTGCCATAACCATGAGTGATAACACTGCGGCCAACTTACTTCT
GACAACGATCGGAGGACCGAAGGAGCTAACCGCTTTTTTGCACAACATGGGGGATCATGTAACTCGCCTT
GATCGTTGGGAACCGGAGCTGAATGAAGCCATACCAAACGACGAGCGTGACACCACGATGCCTGTAGCAA
TGGCAACAACGTTGCGCAAACTATTAACTGGCGAACTACTTACTCTAGCTTCCCGGCAACAATTAATAGA
CTGGATGGAGGCGGATAAAGTTGCAGGACCACTTCTGCGCTCGGCCCTTCCGGCTGGCTGGTTTATTGCT
GATAAATCTGGAGCCGGTGAGCGTGGGTCTCGCGGTATCATTGCAGCACTGGGGCCAGATGGTAAGCCCT
CCCGTATCGTAGTTATCTACACGACGGGGAGTCAGGCAACTATGGATGAACGAAATAGACAGATCGCTGA
GATAGGTGCCTCACTGATTAAGCATTGGTAACTGTCAGACCAAGTTTACTCATATATACTTTAGATTGAT
TTAAAACTTCATTTTTAATTTAAAAGGATCTAGGTGAAGATCCTTTTTGATAATCTCATGACCAAAATCC
CTTAACGTGAGTTTTCGTTCCACTGAGCGTCAGACCCCGTAGAAAAGATCAAAGGATCTTCTTGAGATCC
TTTTTTTCTGCGCGTAATCTGCTGCTTGCAAACAAAAAAACCACCGCTACCAGCGGTGGTTTGTTTGCCG
GATCAAGAGCTACCAACTCTTTTTCCGAAGGTAACTGGCTTCAGCAGAGCGCAGATACCAAATACTGTCC
TTCTAGTGTAGCCGTAGTTAGGCCACCACTTCAAGAACTCTGTAGCACCGCCTACATACCTCGCTCTGCT
AATCCTGTTACCAGTGGCTGCTGCCAGTGGCGATAAGTCGTGTCTTACCGGGTTGGACTCAAGACGATAG
TTACCGGATAAGGCGCAGCGGTCGGGCTGAACGGGGGGTTCGTGCACACAGCCCAGCTTGGAGCGAACGA
CCTACACCGAACTGAGATACCTACAGCGTGAGCATTGAGAAAGCGCCACGCTTCCCGAAGGGAGAAAGGC
GGACAGGTATCCGGTAAGCGGCAGGGTCGGAACAGGAGAGCGCACGAGGGAGCTTCCAGGGGGAAACGCC
TGGTATCTTTATAGTCCTGTCGGGTTTCGCCACCTCTGACTTGAGCGTCGATTTTTGTGATGCTCGTCAG
GGGGGCGGAGCCTATGGAAAAACGCCAGCAACGCGGCCTTTTTACGGTTCCTGGCCTTTTGCTGGCCTTT
TGCTCACATGTTCTTTCCTGCGTTATCCCCTGATTCTGTGGATAACCGTATTACCGCCTTTGAGTGAGCT
GATACCGCTCGCCGCAGCCGAACGACCGAGCGCAGCGAGTCAGTGAGCGAGGAAGCGGAAGAGCGCCCAA
TACGCAAACCGCCTCTCCCCGCG
