>Addgene plasmid #41029 | pUG6SP-tTA | addgene partial sequence | sequence record 55497 | CMV-F 5'-CGCAAATGGGCGGTAGGCGTG-3'
ACCGTCAGATCGCCTGGAGACGCCATCCACGCTGTTTTGACCTCCATAGAAGACACCGGGACCGATCCAG
CCTCCGCGGCCCCGAATTAATTCATATGTCTAGATTAGATAAAAGTAAAGTGATTAACAGCGCATTAGAG
CTGCTTAATGAGGTCGGAATCGAAGGTTTAACAACCCGTAAACTCGCCCAGAAGCTAGGTGTAGAGCAGC
CTACATTGTATTGGCATGTAAAAAATAAGCGGGCTTTGCTCGACGCCTTAGCCATTGAGATGTTAGATAG
GCACCATACTCACTTTTGCCCTTTAGAAGGGGAAAGCTGGCAAGATTTTTTACGTAATAACGCTAAAAGT
TTTAGATGTGCTTTACTAAGTCATCGCGATGGAGCAAAAGTACATTTAGGTACACGGCCTACAGAAAAAC
AGTATGAAACTCTCGAAAATCAATTAGCCTTTTTATGCCAACAAGGTTTTTCACTAGAGAATGCATTATA
TGCACTCAGCGCTGTGGGGCATTTTACTTTAGGTTGCGTATTGGAAGATCAAGAGCATCAAGTCGCTAAA
GAAGAAAGGGAAACACCTACTACTGATAGTATGCCGCCATTATTACGACAAGCTATCGAATTATTTGATC
ACCAAGGTGCAGAGCCAGCCTTCTTATTCGGCCTTGAATTGATCATATGCGGATTAGAAAAACAACTTAA
ATGTGAAAGTGGGTCCGCGTACAGCCGCGCGCGTACGAAAAACAATTACGGGTCTACCATCGAGGGCCTG
CTCGATC
