>Addgene plasmid #41029 | pUG6SP-tTA | addgene partial sequence | sequence record 55512 | TetR-F1 5'-TTGATCACCAAGGTGCAGAG-3'
TATGCGGATTAGAAAAACAACTTAAATGTGAAAGTGGGTCCGCGTACAGCCGCGCGCGTACGAAAAACAA
TTACGGGTCTACCATCGAGGGCCTGCTCGATCTCCCGGACGACGACGCCCCCGAAGAGGCGGGGCTGGCG
GCTCCGCGCCTGTCCTTTCTCCCCGCGGGACACACGCGCAGACTGTCGACGGCCCCCCCGACCGATGTCA
GCCTGGGGGACGAGCTCCACTTAGACGGCGAGGACGTGGCGATGGCGCATGCCGACGCGCTAGACGATTT
CGATCTGGACATGTTGGGGGACGGGGATTCCCCGGGTCCGGGATTTACCCCCCACGACTCCGCCCCCTAC
GGCGCTCTGGATATGGCCGACTTCGAGTTTGAGCAGATGTTTACCGATGCCCTTGGAATTGACGAGTACG
GTGGGTAGGGGGCGCGAGGATCGTAATAAGCTTCGACCTGCAGCGTACGAAGCTTCAGCTGGGGTAAAAG
GAATGTCTCCCTTGCCAGTACTGCTAGGGTTTTTCTTTCAAACTATGGAAGCCCATTCAAGCTGCATATT
ACGATTTTGTTTTTCGCTTTTAGAAAGTGGTTTAGATGAGATAATAGAAAAATTCTTGATCTCCGACAAC
GAGTACTTTTATTTTTTTTGCTAATCACTTTACTCAATATTAGCTCGAAATCGTAGAAACGTAGACGGGT
GCGGGATACCGAGTGGTGTAGTTAAGAATTTTTATAAACCACGTGGCCCAAAAATATGAACCCAAAACGT
TTATACATGAGTATACTTTAAGAAG
